>Addgene plasmid #89914 | BB1_L_12_syn_BsaI | addgene full sequence | sequence record 181142 | Addgene NGS Result
AGTCAGCTTGATGTCATAGCTGTTTCCTGAGGCTCAATACTGACCATTTAAATCATACCTGACCTCCATA
GCAGAAAGTCAAAAGCCTCCGACCGGAGGCTTTTGACTTGATCGGCACGTAAGAGGTTCCAACTTTCACC
ATAATGAAATAAGATCACTACCGGGCGTATTTTTTGAGTTATCGAGATTTTCAGGAGCTAAGGAAGCTAA
AATGAGCCATATTCAACGGGAAACGTCTTGCTTGAAGCCGCGATTAAATTCCAACATGGATGCTGATTTA
TATGGGTATAAATGGGCTCGCGATAATGTCGGGCAATCAGGTGCGACAATCTATCGATTGTATGGGAAGC
CCGATGCGCCAGAGTTGTTTCTGAAACATGGCAAAGGTAGCGTTGCCAATGATGTTACAGATGAGATGGT
CAGGCTAAACTGGCTGACGGAATTTATGCCTCTTCCGACCATCAAGCATTTTATCCGTACTCCTGATGAT
GCATGGTTACTCACCACTGCGATCCCAGGGAAAACAGCATTCCAGGTATTAGAAGAATATCCTGATTCAG
GTGAAAATATTGTTGATGCGCTGGCAGTGTTCCTGCGCCGGTTGCATTCGATTCCTGTTTGTAATTGTCC
TTTTAACGGCGATCGCGTATTTCGTCTCGCTCAGGCGCAATCACGAATGAATAACGGTTTGGTTGGTGCG
AGTGATTTTGATGACGAGCGTAATGGCTGGCCTGTTGAACAAGTCTGGAAAGAAATGCATAAACTCTTGC
CATTCTCACCGGATTCAGTCGTCACTCATGGTGATTTCTCACTTGATAACCTTATTTTTGACGAGGGGAA
ATTAATAGGTTGTATTGATGTTGGACGAGTCGGAATCGCAGACCGATACCAGGATCTTGCCATCCTATGG
AACTGCCTCGGTGAGTTTTCTCCTTCATTACAGAAACGGCTTTTTCAAAAATATGGTATTGATAATCCTG
ATATGAATAAATTGCAGTTTCACTTGATGCTCGATGAGTTTTTCTAATGAGGACCTAAATGTAATCACCT
GGCTCACCTTCGGGTGGGCCTTTCTGCGTTGCTGGCGTTTTTCCATAGGCTCCGCCCCCCTGACGAGCAT
CACAAAAATCGATGCTCAAGTCAGAGGTGGCGAAACCCGACAGGACTATAAAGATACCAGGCGTTTCCCC
CTGGAAGCTCCCTCGTGCGCTCTCCTGTTCCGACCCTGCCGCTTACCGGATACCTGTCCGCCTTTCTCCC
TTCGGGAAGCGTGGCGCTTTCTCATAGCTCACGCTGTAGGTATCTCAGTTCGGTGTAGGTCGTTCGCTCC
AAGCTGGGCTGTGTGCACGAACCCCCCGTTCAGCCCGACCGCTGCGCCTTATCCGGTAACTATCGTCTTG
AGTCCAACCCGGTAAGACACGACTTATCGCCACTGGCAGCAGCCACTGGTAACAGGATTAGCAGAGCGAG
GTATGTAGGCGGTGCTACAGAGTTCTTGAAGTGGTGGCCTAACTACGGCTACACTAGAAGAACAGTATTT
GGTATCTGCGCTCTGCTGAAGCCAGTTACCTCGGAAAAAGAGTTGGTAGCTCTTGATCCGGCAAACAAAC
CACCGCTGGTAGCGGTGGTTTTTTTGTTTGCAAGCAGCAGATTACGCGCAGAAAAAAAGGATCTCAAGAA
GATCCTTTGATTTTCTACCGAAGAAAGGCCCACCCGTGTAAAACGACGGCCAGTTTATCTAGTCAGCTTG
ATTCTAGCTGATCGTGGACCGGAAGGTGAGCCAGTGAGTTGATTGCAGTCCAGTTACGCTGGAGTCTGAG
GCTCGTCCTGAATGATATGCGGCCTCGAATTCGAAGACGCGGAGTGAGACCGGATCCATCTCGAGGGTCT
CACATGGCGTCTTCGAATTCGCGCGTGATCTTACGGCATTATACGTATGATCGGTCCACGATCAGCTAGA
TTATCT
Features (pLannotate 1.2.2; 7 found; start..end, strand, type, name):
     77..108     +  terminator     tonB terminator: bidirectional E. coli tonB-P14 transcription terminator
    109..211     +  promoter       cat promoter: promoter of the E. coli cat gene encoding chloramphenicol acetyltransferase
    212..1027    +  CDS            KanR: aminoglycoside phosphotransferase; aph(3')-Ia; confers resistance to kanamycin in bacteria or G418 (Geneticin®) in eukaryotes
   1051..1078    +  terminator     T7Te terminator: phage T7 early transcription terminator
   1090..1677    -  rep_origin     ori: high-copy-number ColE1/pMB1/pBR322/pUC origin of replication
   1699..1718    -  terminator     T3Te terminator (fragment): phage T3 early transcription terminator
   1717..1734    -  CDS            lacZα (fragment): LacZα fragment of β-galactosidase; lacZ fragment
