[The description below was written by a language model from this plasmid's Addgene catalogue record and pLannotate feature annotations shown in this document.]
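Description:
BB1_L_12_syn_BsaI is a compact (1,966 bp) empty bacterial backbone that acts as a level-1 entry ("BB1") linker vector in a Golden Gate-style modular cloning system, deposited in connection with a toolkit for metabolic pathway construction and gene integration in Aspergillus niger. Its stated purpose is to receive a PCR product flanked by fusion sites FS1 and FS2. The fragment is cloned in using the type IIS enzyme BsaI and can later be released with a second type IIS enzyme, BbsI. This lets the stored part be passed on to higher-order assemblies with defined overhangs. The restriction sites and fusion sites are not annotated in the feature table, so their positions and overhang identities cannot be given from the record.

The annotated features are almost entirely maintenance elements for E. coli. A kanamycin resistance gene, aph(3')-Ia, is driven by the cat promoter. It is bracketed by the bidirectional tonB terminator upstream and the phage T7 early terminator downstream. A high-copy ColE1/pUC-type origin supports replication, although the catalogue lists copy number as unknown. Beyond the origin lie a fragment of the T3 early terminator and a very short remnant of lacZα. The lacZα remnant is probably just a trace of the universal sequencing-primer region flanking the cloning site, and it is too small to serve as a blue/white screening cassette. The terminators likely insulate the cloning region from transcription coming from the marker and origin. The plasmid carries no insert, expression promoter, fungal marker or fungal replication element, so despite its "bacterial expression" classification it serves as a part-storage and assembly intermediate.
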