Addgene plasmid #89914: BB1_L_12_syn_BsaI
Purpose: (Empty Backbone) Linker to construct BB1 from PCR product with FS1 and FS2 (in with BsaI, out with BbsI)
Depositing lab: Michael Sauer. Depositing organization: Universitaet fur Bodenkultur Wien (BOKU-WIEN). Publication: An efficient tool for metabolic pathway construction and gene integration for Aspergillus niger. Sarkari P, Marx H, Blumhoff ML, Mattanovich D, Sauer M, Steiger MG. Bioresour Technol. 2017 May 4. pii: S0960-8524(17)30643-0. doi: 10.1016/j.biortech.2017.05.004. PubMed 28533066.
Backbone
  Vector backbone: BB1_L_12_syn_BsaI
  Backbone size (bp): 1966
  Vector type: Bacterial Expression
Growth in bacteria
  Bacterial resistance: Kanamycin, 50 μg/mL
  Growth temperature: 37°C
  Growth strain: DH5alpha
  Copy number: Unknown
Gene/Insert
  Cloning method: Unknown
  Sequencing primers: 5′ GTAAAACGACGGCCAGTT; 3′ CAGGAAACAGCTATGAC
Terms and licenses: Academic/Nonprofit Terms; Industry Terms: Not Available to Industry
How to cite: BB1_L_12_syn_BsaI was a gift from Michael Sauer (Addgene plasmid # 89914 ; http://n2t.net/addgene:89914 ; RRID:Addgene_89914)
